>Addgene plasmid #54908 | mApple-H2B-6 | depositor partial sequence | sequence record 85298 | insert sequence
ACGTCAGATCCGCTAGCGCTACCGGACTCAGATCTCGAGCTCAAGCTTCGAATTCTGCAGTCGACGGTAC
CGCCACCATGCCAGAGCCAGCGAAGTCTGCTCCCGCCCCGAAAAAGGGCTCCAAGAAGGCGGTGACTAAG
GCGCAGAAGAAAGGCGGCAAGAAGCGCAAGCGCAGCCGCAAGGAGAGCTATTCCATCTATGTGTACAAGG
TTCTGAAGCAGGTCCACCCTGACACCGGCATTTCGTCCAAGGCCATGGGCATCATGAATTCGTTTGTGAA
CGACATTTTCGAGCGCATCGCAGGTGAGGCTTCCCGCCTGGCGCATTACAACAAGCGCTCGACCATCACC
TCCAGGGAGATCCAGACGGCCGTGCGCCTGCTGCTGCCTGGGGAGTTGGCCAAGCACGCCGTGTCCGAGG
GTACTAAGGCCATCACCAAGTACACCAGCGCTAAGGATCCACCGGTCGCCACCATGGTGAGCAAGGGCGA
GGAGAATAACATGGCCATCATCAAGGAGTTCATGCGCTTCAAGGTGCACATGGAGGGCTCCGTGAACGGC
CACGAGTTCGAGATCGAGGGCGAGGGCGAGGGCCGCCCCTACGAGGCCTTTCAGACCGCTAAGCTGAAGG
TGACCAAGGGTGGCCCCCTGCCCTTCGCCTGGGACATCCTGTCCCCTCAGTTCATGTACGGCTCCAAGGT
CTACATTAAGCACCCAGCCGACATCCCCGACTACTTCAAGCTGTCCTTCCCCGAGGGCTTCAGGTGGGAG
CGCGTGATGAACTTCGAGGACGGCGGCATTATTCACGTTAACCAGGACTCCTCCCTGCAGGACGGCGTGT
TCATCTACAAGGTGAAGCTGCGCGGCACCAACTTCCCCTCCGACGGCCCCGTAATGCAGAAGAAGACCAT
GGGCTGGGAGGCCTCCGAGGAGCGGATGTACCCCGAGGACGGCGCCCTGAAGAGCGAGATCAAGAAGAGG
CTGAAGCTGAAGGACGGCGGCCACTACGCCGCCGAGGTCAAGACCACCTACAAGGCCAAGAAGCCCGTGC
AGCTGCCCGGCGCCTACATCGTCGACATCAAGTTGGACATCGTGTCCCACAACGAGGACTACACCATCGT
GGAACAGTACGAACGCGCCGAGGGCCGCCACTCCACCGGCGGCATGGACGAGCTGTACAAGTAAGCGGCC
GCGACTCTAGATCATAATCAGCCATACCACATTG
