>Addgene plasmid #54908 | mApple-H2B-6 | addgene partial sequence | sequence record 96908 | CMV-F 5'-CGCAAATGGGCGGTAGGCGTG-3'
GTGAACCGTCAGATCCGCTAGCGCTACCGGACTCAGATCTCGAGCTCAAGCTTCGAATTCTGCAGTCGAC
GGTACCGCCACCATGCCAGAGCCAGCGAAGTCTGCTCCCGCCCCGAAAAAGGGCTCCAAGAAGGCGGTGA
CTAAGGCGCAGAAGAAAGGCGGCAAGAAGCGCAAGCGCAGCCGCAAGGAGAGCTATTCCATCTATGTGTA
CAAGGTTCTGAAGCAGGTCCACCCTGACACCGGCATTTCGTCCAAGGCCATGGGCATCATGAATTCGTTT
GTGAACGACATTTTCGAGCGCATCGCAGGTGAGGCTTCCCGCCTGGCGCATTACAACAAGCGCTCGACCA
TCACCTCCAGGGAGATCCAGACGGCCGTGCGCCTGCTGCTGCCTGGGGAGTTGGCCAAGCACGCCGTGTC
CGAGGGTACTAAGGCCATCACCAAGTACACCAGCGCTAAGGATCCACCGGTCGCCACCATGGTGAGCAAG
GGCGAGGAGAATAACATGGCCATCATCAAGGAGTTCATGCGCTTCAAGGTGCACATGGAGGGCTCCGTGA
ACGGCCACGAGTTCGAGATCGAGGGCGAGGGCGAGGGCCGCCCCTACGAGGCCTTTCAGACCGCTAAGCT
GAAGGTGACCAAGGGTGGCCCCCTGCCCTTCGCCTGGGACATCCTGTCCCCTCAGTTCATGTACGGCTCC
AAGGTCTACATTAAGCACCCAGCCGACATCCCCGACTACTTCAAGCTGTCCTTCCCCGAGGGCTTCAGGT
GGGAGCGCGTGATGAACTTCGAGGACGGCGGCATTATTCACGTTAACCAGGACTCCTCCCTGCAGGACGG
CGTGTTCATCTACAAGGTGAAGCTGCGCGGCACCAA
