[The description below was written by a language model from this plasmid's Addgene catalogue record.]
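Description:
mApple-H2B-6 is a mammalian expression plasmid that produces human histone H2B fused to the red-orange fluorescent protein mApple, giving a chromatin and nuclear marker for live or fixed cell imaging. It is built on an mApple backbone of about 4.75 kb (without insert). It is maintained in E. coli as a high-copy plasmid under kanamycin selection. For mammalian cells the record lists a neomycin marker, so transfected cells can be selected with G418 to establish stable lines. The origin of replication is not stated, and no feature table is provided, so the detailed layout of backbone elements cannot be confirmed beyond the catalogue fields.

The insert is the human H2B coding sequence (gene H2BC11, also known as HIST1H2BJ), driven by the strong constitutive CMV promoter. mApple is supplied by the backbone at the C-terminal end of the fusion. The listing of an SV40 polyA reverse sequencing primer suggests that an SV40 polyadenylation signal follows the cassette. The H2B sequence carries two recorded substitutions, D26G and V119I, relative to the reference. The record does not comment on their significance. The "6" in the name may refer to a linker between the two proteins, but the record does not explain it.

Because H2B is a core nucleosome component, the fusion is incorporated into chromatin and labels nuclei in interphase and condensed chromosomes during mitosis. The fluorophore has a listed excitation maximum of 568 nm and emission maximum of 592 nm. The construct is therefore suited to nuclear localization, cell-cycle and mitosis imaging, and multicolour experiments alongside green or far-red markers.
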