Addgene plasmid #54908: mApple-H2B-6
Purpose: Localization: Nucleus/Histones, Excitation: 568, Emission: 592
Depositing lab: Michael Davidson. Depositing organization: Florida State University, Tallahassee. Publication: The fluorescent protein palette: tools for cellular imaging. Day RN, Davidson MW. Chem Soc Rev. 2009 Oct;38(10):2887-921. doi: 10.1039/b901966a. Epub 2009 Aug 4. PubMed 19771335.
Backbone
  Vector backbone: mApple
  Backbone size w/o insert (bp): 4750
  Vector type: Mammalian Expression
  Selectable markers: Neomycin (select with G418)
Growth in bacteria
  Bacterial resistance: Kanamycin, 50 μg/mL
  Growth temperature: 37°C
  Growth strain: DH5alpha
  Copy number: High Copy
Gene/Insert
  Gene/Insert name: H2B (alt names: Human Histone H2B; NM_021058.3)
  Species: H. sapiens (human)
  Mutation: D26G and V119I in H2B
  Entrez Gene: H2BC11 (a.k.a. H2B/r, H2BFR, H2BJ, HIST1H2BJ)
  Promoter: CMV
  Tag / fusion protein: mApple (C terminal on backbone)
  Cloning method: Unknown
  Sequencing primers: 5′ CMV-F; 3′ SV40pA-R
Terms and licenses: Academic/Nonprofit Terms; Industry Terms: Not Available to Industry
Depositor comments: . Excitation = 568; Emission = 592
How to cite: mApple-H2B-6 was a gift from Michael Davidson (Addgene plasmid # 54908 ; http://n2t.net/addgene:54908 ; RRID:Addgene_54908)
